Addgene plasmid #59410: pCAG-HA-Nrxn1beta AS4(+)
Purpose: Expression plasmid for HA-tagged mouse Neurexin 1beta AS4(+) [containing the insert at alternatively spliced segment 4 (AS4+)]
Depositing lab: Peter Scheiffele. Depositing organization: Columbia University. Publication: Alternative splicing controls selective trans-synaptic interactions of the neuroligin-neurexin complex. Chih B, Gollan L, Scheiffele P. Neuron. 2006 Jul 20. 51(2):171-8. 10.1016/j.neuron.2006.06.005 PubMed 16846852.
Backbone
  Vector backbone: pCAG
  Backbone size w/o insert (bp): 4867
  Total vector size (bp): 6310
  Vector type: Mammalian Expression
Growth in bacteria
  Bacterial resistance: Ampicillin, 100 μg/mL
  Growth temperature: 37°C
  Growth strain: DH5alpha
  Copy number: High Copy
Gene/Insert
  Gene/Insert name: Nrxn1beta AS4(+) (alt names: Neurexin 1beta AS4(+); Neurexin 1beta Splice4)
  Species: M. musculus (mouse)
  Insert size (bp): 1443
  Entrez Gene: Nrxn1 (a.k.a. 1700062G21Rik, 9330127H16Rik, A230068P09Rik, mKIAA0578)
  Promoter: CAG
  Tag / fusion protein: HA (N terminal on insert)
  Cloning method: Unknown
  Sequencing primers: 5′ pCAG-F (5'-GCAACGTGCTGGTTATTGTG-3'); 3′ Bglob-pA-R (5'-TTTTGGCAGAGGGAAAAAGA-3'); pCAG_rev_seq (5'-CAGCCACCACCTTCTGATAG-3')
Terms and licenses: Academic/Nonprofit Terms; Industry Terms: Not Available to Industry
Depositor comments: See map & sequence file for insert-releasing enzymes (e.g. NheI / XmaI). The Nrxn 1 beta variant encoded by this plasmid is AS4(+) / AS5(+): Exon 21 constituting alternatively spliced segment 4 (AS4) (=ENSMUSE00001309616) is present. AS5 is present, i.e. the long form of exon 23 (23.1) is present (=ENSMUSE00000862714; "GTGGGTTAG" in addition to shorter) exon 23.2 (=ENSMUSE00001290978)). See Schreiner et al., Neuron, 2014 for nomenclature of alternatively spliced segments (doi:10.1016/j.neuron.2014.09.011).
How to cite: pCAG-HA-Nrxn1beta AS4(+) was a gift from Peter Scheiffele (Addgene plasmid # 59410 ; http://n2t.net/addgene:59410 ; RRID:Addgene_59410)
