[The description below was written by a language model from this plasmid's Addgene catalogue record and pLannotate feature annotations shown in this document.]
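Description:
pCAG-HA-Nrxn1beta AS4(+) is a mammalian expression plasmid of about 6.3 kb, built on the pCAG backbone, that drives expression of an HA-tagged mouse neurexin 1β splice variant. It is maintained in E. coli as a high-copy plasmid through a ColE1/pUC-type origin and selected with ampicillin via the β-lactamase gene. The backbone also carries remnants of a lac promoter/operator region and an SV40 origin with an SV40 poly(A) signal. No mammalian selection marker is annotated, so the plasmid appears suited to transient transfection.

The expression cassette uses the composite CAG promoter, annotated here as the CMV immediate-early enhancer, the chicken β-actin promoter and a chimeric β-actin/β-globin intron, which together give strong, broadly active transcription in mammalian cells. Transcripts terminate at a rabbit β-globin polyadenylation signal. The short HBB matches flanking the insert are most likely β-globin exon remnants belonging to this cassette.

The roughly 1.4 kb insert encodes neurexin 1β with an N-terminal HA tag. The feature table detects a short neuroligin-1 fragment immediately upstream of the Nrxn1 coding region. This may supply a heterologous signal peptide ahead of the tag, but the record does not say so, and the HA tag itself is not separately annotated. According to the depositor, the variant is AS4(+)/AS5(+): exon 21, which forms alternatively spliced segment 4, is present, as is the long form of exon 23.

The associated study concerns how alternative splicing controls selective trans-synaptic neuroligin–neurexin interactions. The construct therefore serves to express a defined, epitope-detectable neurexin isoform for comparison with other splice variants.
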