Features (pLannotate 1.2.2; 20 found; start..end, strand, type, name):
    368..645     +  promoter       chicken β-actin promoter: No description available
    647..1664    +  intron         chimeric intron: chimera between introns from chicken β-actin and rabbit β-globin
   1662..1718    +  CDS            HBB (fragment): HBB_LEPEU - Experimental evidence at protein level: Swiss-Prot protein existence level 1. Involved in oxygen transport from the lung to the various peripheral tissues. From Lepus europaeus (European hare).
   1725..1761    +  misc_feature   MCS (fragment): multiple cloning site
   1768..1908    +  CDS            Nlgn1 (fragment): NLGN1_MOUSE - Also known as Kiaa1070. Experimental evidence at protein level: Swiss-Prot protein existence level 1. Cell surface protein involved in cell-cell-interactions via its interactions with neurexin family members. Plays a role in synapse function and synaptic signal transmission, and probably mediates its effects by recruiting and clustering other synaptic proteins. May promote the initial formation of synapses, but is not essential for this. In vitro, triggers the de novo formation of presynaptic structures. May be involved in specification of excitatory synapses. Required to maintai
   1942..3207    +  CDS            Nrxn1 (fragment): NRX1B_MOUSE - Experimental evidence at protein level: Swiss-Prot protein existence level 1. Neuronal cell surface protein that may be involved in cell recognition and cell adhesion by forming intracellular junctions through binding to neuroligins. May play a role in formation or maintenance of synaptic junctions. May mediate intracellular signaling. May play a role in angiogenesis (By similarity). From Mus musculus (Mouse).
   3227..3310    +  CDS            HBB (fragment): HBB_PONPY - Experimental evidence at transcript level: Swiss-Prot protein existence level 2. Involved in oxygen transport from the lung to the various peripheral tissues. From Pongo pygmaeus (Bornean orangutan).
   3381..3436    +  polyA_signal   β-globin poly(A) signal: rabbit β-globin polyadenylation signal (Gil and Proudfoot, 1987)
   3821..3837    -  protein_bind   lac operator: The lac repressor binds to the lac operator to inhibit transcription in E. coli. This inhibition can be relieved by adding lactose or isopropyl-β-D-thiogalactopyranoside (IPTG). lac repressor encoded by lacI
   3845..3875    -  promoter       lac promoter: promoter for the E. coli lac operon
   3890..3911    -  protein_bind   CAP binding site: CAP binding activates transcription in the presence of cAMP. E. coli catabolite activator protein
   3924..3963    -  CDS            lacI (fragment): lac repressor; lacI; The lac repressor binds to the lac operator to inhibit transcription in E. coli. This inhibition can be relieved by adding lactose or isopropyl-β-D-thiogalactopyranoside (IPTG).
   3970..3992    +  promoter       SV40 promoter (fragment): SV40 enhancer and early promoter
   4016..4151    +  rep_origin     SV40 ori: SV40 origin of replication
   4171..4305    +  polyA_signal   SV40 poly(A) signal: SV40 polyadenylation signal
   4307..4361    -  CDS            lacI (fragment): lac repressor; lacI; The lac repressor binds to the lac operator to inhibit transcription in E. coli. This inhibition can be relieved by adding lactose or isopropyl-β-D-thiogalactopyranoside (IPTG).
   4544..5132    -  rep_origin     ori: high-copy-number ColE1/pMB1/pBR322/pUC origin of replication
   5303..6163    -  CDS            AmpR: β-lactamase; bla; confers resistance to ampicillin, carbenicillin, and related antibiotics
   6164..6268    -  promoter       AmpR promoter: bla
   6299..366     +  enhancer       CMV enhancer (across the origin): human cytomegalovirus immediate early enhancer
>Addgene plasmid #59410 | pCAG-HA-Nrxn1beta AS4(+) | depositor full sequence | sequence record 107054 | pCAG-HA-Nrxn1beta AS4(+) sequence 6312 bps
ACTAGTTATTAATAGTAATCAATTACGGGGTCATTAGTTCATAGCCCATATATGGAGTTCCGCGTTACAT
AACTTACGGTAAATGGCCCGCCTGGCTGACCGCCCAACGACCCCCGCCCATTGACGTCAATAATGACGTA
TGTTCCCATAGTAACGCCAATAGGGACTTTCCATTGACGTCAATGGGTGGAGTATTTACGGTAAACTGCC
CACTTGGCAGTACATCAAGTGTATCATATGCCAAGTACGCCCCCTATTGACGTCAATGACGGTAAATGGC
CCGCCTGGCATTATGCCCAGTACATGACCTTATGGGACTTTCCTACTTGGCAGTACATCTACGTATTAGT
CATCGCTATTACCATGGTCGAGGTGAGCCCCACGTTCTGCTTCACTCTCCCCATCTCCCCCCCCTCCCCA
CCCCCAATTTTGTATTTATTTATTTTTTAATTATTTTGTGCAGCGATGGGGGCGGGGGGGGGGGGGGGGC
GCGCGCCAGGCGGGGCGGGGCGGGGCGAGGGGCGGGGCGGGGCGAGGCGGAGAGGTGCGGCGGCAGCCAA
TCAGAGCGGCGCGCTCCGAAAGTTTCCTTTTATGGCGAGGCGGCGGCGGCGGCGGCCCTATAAAAAGCGA
AGCGCGCGGCGGGCGGGGAGTCGCTGCGACGCTGCCTTCGCCCCGTGCCCCGCTCCGCCGCCGCCTCGCG
CCGCCCGCCCCGGCTCTGACTGACCGCGTTACTCCCACAGGTGAGCGGGCGGGACGGCCCTTCTCCTCCG
GGCTGTAATTAGCGCTTGGTTTAATGACGGCTTGTTTCTTTTCTGTGGCTGCGTGAAAGCCTTGAGGGGC
TCCGGGAGGGCCCTTTGTGCGGGGGGAGCGGCTCGGGGGGTGCGTGCGTGTGTGTGTGCGTGGGGAGCGC
CGCGTGCGGCTCCGCGCTGCCCGGCGGCTGTGAGCGCTGCGGGCGCGGCGCGGGGCTTTGTGCGCTCCGC
AGTGTGCGCGAGGGGAGCGCGGCCGGGGGCGGTGCCCCGCGGTGCGGGGGGGGCTGCGAGGGGAACAAAG
GCTGCGTGCGGGGTGTGTGCGTGGGGGGGTGAGCAGGGGGTGTGGGCGCGTCGGTCGGGCTGCAACCCCC
CCTGCACCCCCCTCCCCGAGTTGCTGAGCACGGCCCGGCTTCGGGTGCGGGGCTCCGTACGGGGCGTGGC
GCGGGGCTCGCCGTGCCGGGCGGGGGGTGGCGGCAGGTGGGGGTGCCGGGCGGGGCGGGGCCGCCTCGGG
CCGGGGAGGGCTCGGGGGAGGGGCGCGGCGGCCCCCGGAGCGCCGGCGGCTGTCGAGGCGCGGCGAGCCG
CAGCCATTGCCTTTTATGGTAATCGTGCGAGAGGGCGCAGGGACTTCCTTTGTCCCAAATCTGTGCGGAG
CCGAAATCTGGGAGGCGCCGCCGCACCCCCTCTAGCGGGCGCGGGGCGAAGCGGTGCGGCGCCGGCAGGA
AGGAAATGGGCGGGGAGGGCCTTCGTGCGTCGCCGCGCCGCCGTCCCCTTCTCCCTCTCCAGCCTCGGGG
CTGTCCGCGGGGGGACGGCTGCCTTCGGGGGGGACGGGGCAGGGCGGGGTTCGGCTTCTGGCGTGTGACC
GGCGGCTCTAGAGCCTCTGCTAACCATGTTCATGCCTTCTTCTTTTTCCTACAGCTCCTGGGCAACGTGC
TGGTTATTGTGCTGTCTCATCATTTTGGCAAAGAATTCGCGGCCGCTAGCGCTACCGGACTCAGATCTCG
AGCTCAAGCTTGGGACCATGGCACTTCCCAGATGCATGTGGCCAAATTATGTTTGGAGAGCTATGATGGC
ATGTGTGGTCCACAGGGGATCCGGTGCCCCATTGACTCTCTGCTTGTTGGGATGTTTGCTACAGACTTTT
CACGTACTCTCTCAAAAGTATCCATACGACGTTCCGGACTACGCAGGTACCGCATCCAGTTTGGGAGCGC
ACCACATCCACCATTTCCATGGCAGCAGCAAGCATCATTCAGTGCCTATTGCAATCTACAGGTCACCAGC
ATCCTTGCGAGGCGGACACGCTGGGACAACATATATCTTTAGCAAAGGTGGTGGACAGATTACATATAAG
TGGCCTCCCAATGACCGCCCCAGTACACGAGCAGACAGGCTGGCCATCGGATTTAGCACTGTCCAGAAGG
AAGCCGTGTTGGTGCGTGTGGACAGTTCCTCAGGCCTGGGTGACTACCTGGAGCTGCACATACACCAAGG
AAAAATTGGAGTTAAGTTTAATGTTGGGACAGATGACATCGCCATCGAAGAGTCTAATGCAATCATTAAT
GATGGGAAATACCATGTAGTACGTTTCACAAGGAGTGGTGGCAATGCCACGTTACAGGTGGACAGCTGGC
CAGCTATCGAACGCTACCCTGCAGGAAACAATGATAACGAGCGCCTGGCGATTGCTAGACAGCGAATTCC
ATATCGACTTGGTCGAGTAGTTGATGAATGGCTACTCGACAAAGGGCGTCAGCTCACAATCTTCAATAGC
CAAGCAACCATAATAATTGGCGGGAAAGAGCAGGGCCAGCCCTTCCAGGGTCAGCTCTCTGGTCTTTACT
ACAATGGCTTGAAAGTTCTGAATATGGCAGCAGAGAACGATGCCAACATCGCCATAGTGGGAAATGTGAG
GCTGGTCGGTGAAGTGCCTTCCTCTATGACAACTGAGTCGACAGCCACTGCCATGCAGTCTGAGATGTCC
ACCTCAATCATGGAGACCACCACAACCCTGGCTACCAGCACAGCTAGAAGAGGCAAGCCCCCCACAAAGG
AACCCATCAGCCAGACCACAGATGACATCCTTGTGGCCTCGGCAGAGTGTCCCAGTGACGATGAGGACAT
TGACCCCTGTGAGCCGAGCTCAGGTGGGTTAGCCAACCCCACCAGAGTAGGTGGCCGTGAACCATACCCA
GGCTCTGCAGAGGTGATTCGGGAGTCCAGCAGTACCACTGGCATGGTGGTGGGGATTTTCGCGGCAGCCG
CTCTGTGCATCCTCATCCTCCTCTATGCCATGTACAAGTACTGGAACCGGGATGAAGGGTCGTACCACGT
GGATGAGAGTCGAAACTACATCAGTAACTCAGCACAGTCCAATGGGGCTGTGGTCAAGGAGAAGCAACCC
AGCAGTGCTAAAAGCGCCAACAAAAACAAGAAGAACAAGGATAAGGAGTATTATGTCTGACTCGAGGTAC
CCCCGGGGAGCTCAATTCACTCCTCAGGTGCAGGCTGCCTATCAGAAGGTGGTGGCTGGTGTGGCCAATG
CCCTGGCTCACAAATACCACTGAGATCTTTTTCCCTCTGCCAAAAATTATGGGGACATCATGAAGCCCCT
TGAGCATCTGACTTCTGGCTAATAAAGGAAATTTATTTTCATTGCAATAGTGTGTTGGAATTTTTTGTGT
CTCTCACTCGGAAGGACATATGGGAGGGCAAATCATTTAAAACATCAGAATGAGTATTTGGTTTAGAGTT
TGGCAACATATGCCCATATGCTGGCTGCCATGAACAAAGGTTGGCTATAAAGAGGTCATCAGTATATGAA
ACAGCCCCCTGCTGTCCATTCCTTATTCCATAGAAAAGCCTTGACTTGAGGTTAGATTTTTTTTATATTT
TGTTTTGTGTTATTTTTTTCTTTAACATCCCTAAAATTTTCCTTACATGTTTTACTAGCCAGATTTTTCC
TCCTCTCCTGACTACTCCCAGTCATAGCTGTCCCTCTTCTCTTATGGAGATCCCTCGACCTGCAGCCCAA
GCTTGGCGTAATCATGGTCATAGCTGTTTCCTGTGTGAAATTGTTATCCGCTCACAATTCCACACAACAT
ACGAGCCGGAAGCATAAAGTGTAAAGCCTGGGGTGCCTAATGAGTGAGCTAACTCACATTAATTGCGTTG
CGCTCACTGCCCGCTTTCCAGTCGGGAAACCTGTCGTGCCAGCGGATCCGCATCTCAATTAGTCAGCAAC
CATAGTCCCGCCCCTAACTCCGCCCATCCCGCCCCTAACTCCGCCCAGTTCCGCCCATTCTCCGCCCCAT
GGCTGACTAATTTTTTTTATTTATGCAGAGGCCGAGGCCGCCTCGGCCTCTGAGCTATTCCAGAAGTAGT
GAGGAGGCTTTTTTGGAGGCCTAGGCTTTTGCAAAAAGCTAACTTGTTTATTGCAGCTTATAATGGTTAC
AAATAAAGCAATAGCATCACAAATTTCACAAATAAAGCATTTTTTTCACTGCATTCTAGTTGTGGTTTGT
CCAAACTCATCAATGTATCTTATCATGTCTGGATCCGCTGCATTAATGAATCGGCCAACGCGCGGGGAGA
GGCGGTTTGCGTATTGGGCGCTCTTCCGCTTCCTCGCTCACTGACTCGCTGCGCTCGGTCGTTCGGCTGC
GGCGAGCGGTATCAGCTCACTCAAAGGCGGTAATACGGTTATCCACAGAATCAGGGGATAACGCAGGAAA
GAACATGTGAGCAAAAGGCCAGCAAAAGGCCAGGAACCGTAAAAAGGCCGCGTTGCTGGCGTTTTTCCAT
AGGCTCCGCCCCCCTGACGAGCATCACAAAAATCGACGCTCAAGTCAGAGGTGGCGAAACCCGACAGGAC
TATAAAGATACCAGGCGTTTCCCCCTGGAAGCTCCCTCGTGCGCTCTCCTGTTCCGACCCTGCCGCTTAC
CGGATACCTGTCCGCCTTTCTCCCTTCGGGAAGCGTGGCGCTTTCTCATAGCTCACGCTGTAGGTATCTC
AGTTCGGTGTAGGTCGTTCGCTCCAAGCTGGGCTGTGTGCACGAACCCCCCGTTCAGCCCGACCGCTGCG
CCTTATCCGGTAACTATCGTCTTGAGTCCAACCCGGTAAGACACGACTTATCGCCACTGGCAGCAGCCAC
TGGTAACAGGATTAGCAGAGCGAGGTATGTAGGCGGTGCTACAGAGTTCTTGAAGTGGTGGCCTAACTAC
GGCTACACTAGAAGAACAGTATTTGGTATCTGCGCTCTGCTGAAGCCAGTTACCTTCGGAAAAAGAGTTG
GTAGCTCTTGATCCGGCAAACAAACCACCGCTGGTAGCGGTGGTTTTTTTGTTTGCAAGCAGCAGATTAC
GCGCAGAAAAAAAGGATCTCAAGAAGATCCTTTGATCTTTTCTACGGGGTCTGACGCTCAGTGGAACGAA
AACTCACGTTAAGGGATTTTGGTCATGAGATTATCAAAAAGGATCTTCACCTAGATCCTTTTAAATTAAA
AATGAAGTTTTAAATCAATCTAAAGTATATATGAGTAAACTTGGTCTGACAGTTACCAATGCTTAATCAG
TGAGGCACCTATCTCAGCGATCTGTCTATTTCGTTCATCCATAGTTGCCTGACTCCCCGTCGTGTAGATA
ACTACGATACGGGAGGGCTTACCATCTGGCCCCAGTGCTGCAATGATACCGCGAGACCCACGCTCACCGG
CTCCAGATTTATCAGCAATAAACCAGCCAGCCGGAAGGGCCGAGCGCAGAAGTGGTCCTGCAACTTTATC
CGCCTCCATCCAGTCTATTAATTGTTGCCGGGAAGCTAGAGTAAGTAGTTCGCCAGTTAATAGTTTGCGC
AACGTTGTTGCCATTGCTACAGGCATCGTGGTGTCACGCTCGTCGTTTGGTATGGCTTCATTCAGCTCCG
GTTCCCAACGATCAAGGCGAGTTACATGATCCCCCATGTTGTGCAAAAAAGCGGTTAGCTCCTTCGGTCC
TCCGATCGTTGTCAGAAGTAAGTTGGCCGCAGTGTTATCACTCATGGTTATGGCAGCACTGCATAATTCT
CTTACTGTCATGCCATCCGTAAGATGCTTTTCTGTGACTGGTGAGTACTCAACCAAGTCATTCTGAGAAT
AGTGTATGCGGCGACCGAGTTGCTCTTGCCCGGCGTCAATACGGGATAATACCGCGCCACATAGCAGAAC
TTTAAAAGTGCTCATCATTGGAAAACGTTCTTCGGGGCGAAAACTCTCAAGGATCTTACCGCTGTTGAGA
TCCAGTTCGATGTAACCCACTCGTGCACCCAACTGATCTTCAGCATCTTTTACTTTCACCAGCGTTTCTG
GGTGAGCAAAAACAGGAAGGCAAAATGCCGCAAAAAAGGGAATAAGGGCGACACGGAAATGTTGAATACT
CATACTCTTCCTTTTTCAATATTATTGAAGCATTTATCAGGGTTATTGTCTCATGAGCGGATACATATTT
GAATGTATTTAGAAAAATAAACAAATAGGGGTTCCGCGCACATTTCCCCGAAAAGTGCCACCTGGGTCGA
CATTGATTATTG
