>Addgene plasmid #59410 | pCAG-HA-Nrxn1beta AS4(+) | addgene partial sequence | sequence record 115405 | pCAG-F 5'-GCAACGTGCTGGTTATTGTG-3'
CGGACTCAGATCTCGAGCTCAAGCTTGGGACCATGGCACTTCCCAGATGCATGTGGCCAAATTATGTTTG
GAGAGCTATGATGGCATGTGTGGTCCACAGGGGATCCGGTGCCCCATTGACTCTCTGCTTGTTGGGATGT
TTGCTACAGACTTTTCACGTACTCTCTCAAAAGTATCCATACGACGTTCCGGACTACGCAGGTACCGCAT
CCAGTTTGGGAGCGCACCACATCCACCATTTCCATGGCAGCAGCAAGCATCATTCAGTGCCTATTGCAAT
CTACAGGTCACCAGCATCCTTGCGAGGCGGACACGCTGGGACAACATATATCTTTAGCAAAGGTGGTGGA
CAGATTACATATAAGTGGCCTCCCAATGACCGCCCCAGTACACGAGCAGACAGGCTGGCCATCGGATTTA
GCACTGTCCAGAAGGAAGCCGTGTTGGTGCGTGTGGACAGTTCCTCAGGCCTGGGTGACTACCTGGAGCT
GCACATACACCAAGGAAAAATTGGAGTTAAGTTTAATGTTGGGACAGATGACATCGCCATCGAAGAGTCT
AATGCAATCATTAATGATGGGAAATACCATGTAGTACGTTTCACAAGGAGTGGTGGCAATGCCACGTTAC
AGGTGGACAGCTGGCCAGCTATCGAACGCTACCCTGCAGGAAACAATGATAACGAGCGCCTGGCGATTGC
TAGACAGCGAATTCCATATCGACTTGGTCGAGTAGTTGATGAATGGCTACTCGACAAA
