>Addgene plasmid #59410 | pCAG-HA-Nrxn1beta AS4(+) | addgene partial sequence | sequence record 115696 | Bglob-pA-R 5'-ttttggcagagggaaaaaga-3'
CCTTTCTGATAGGCAGCCTGCACCTGAGGAGTGAATTGAGCTCCCCGGGGGTACCTCGAGTCAGACATAA
TACTCCTTATCCTTGTTCTTCTTGTTTTTGTTGGCGCTTTTAGCACTGCTGGGTTGCTTCTCCTTGACCA
CAGCCCCATTGGACTGTGCTGAGTTACTGATGTAGTTTCGACTCTCATCCACGTGGTACGACCCTTCATC
CCGGTTCCAGTACTTGTACATGGCATAGAGGAGGATGAGGATGCACAGAGCGGCTGCCGCGAAAATCCCC
ACCACCATGCCAGTGGTACTGCTGGACTCCCGAATCACCTCTGCAGAGCCTGGGTATGGTTCACGGCCAC
CTACTCTGGTGGGGTTGGCTAACCCACCTGAGCTCGGCTCACAGGGGTCAATGTCCTCATCGTCACTGGG
ACACTCTGCCGAGGCCACAAGGATGTCATCTGTGGTCTGGCTGATGGGTTCCTTTGTGGGGGGCTTGCCT
CTTCTAGCTGTGCTGGTAGCCAGGGTTGTGGTGGTCTCCATGATTGAGGTGGACATCTCAGACTGCATGG
CAGTGGCTGTCGACTCAGTTGTCATAGAGGAAGGCACTTCACCGACCAGCCTCACATTTCCCACTATGGC
GATGTTGGCATCGTTCTCTGCTGCCATATTCAGAACTTTCAAGCCATTGTAGTAAAGACCAGAGAGCTGA
CCCTGGAAGGGCTGGCCCTGCTCTTTCCCGCCAATTATTATGGTTGCTTGGCTATTGAAGATTGTGAGCT
GACGCCCTTTGTCGAGTAGCCATTCATCAACTACTCGACCAAGTCGA
